Addgene plasmid #127904: pX335 Mouse 5' Srcap gRNA A
Purpose: Cas9 D10A Nickase Vector targeting the 5' end of the mouse Srcap gene
Depositing lab: Mark Groudine. Depositing organization: Fred Hutchinson Cancer Center.
Backbone
  Vector backbone: pX335-U6-Chimeric_BB-CBh-hSpCas9n(D10A)
  Modifications to backbone: gRNA inserted
  Vector type: CRISPR
Growth in bacteria
  Bacterial resistance: Ampicillin, 100 μg/mL
  Growth temperature: 37°C
  Growth strain: DH5alpha
  Copy number: Unknown
Gene/Insert
  Gene/Insert name: Srcap gRNA
  gRNA/shRNA sequence: gctcccaatcctacagacac
  Cloning method: Restriction Enzyme; 5′ cloning site BbsI (destroyed during cloning); 3′ cloning site BbsI (destroyed during cloning)
  Sequencing primers: 5′ cacctctgacttgagcgtcg
Terms and licenses: Academic/Nonprofit Terms; Industry Terms: Not Available to Industry
How to cite: pX335 Mouse 5' Srcap gRNA A was a gift from Mark Groudine (Addgene plasmid # 127904 ; http://n2t.net/addgene:127904 ; RRID:Addgene_127904)
