[The description below was written by a language model from this plasmid's Addgene catalogue record and pLannotate feature annotations shown in this document.]
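Description:
pX335 Mouse 5' Srcap gRNA A is a mammalian CRISPR expression plasmid built on the pX335-U6-Chimeric_BB-CBh-hSpCas9n(D10A) backbone, which delivers both a single guide RNA and the Streptococcus pyogenes Cas9 D10A nickase from one vector. It is propagated in E. coli through a high-copy ColE1/pUC-type origin and selected with ampicillin via the β-lactamase gene. An f1 phage origin is also present, along with short backbone remnants annotated as bom and rop fragments.

The guide cassette consists of the human U6 RNA polymerase III promoter followed by a 20-nt spacer directed at the 5' end of the mouse Srcap gene, cloned into the BbsI sites (destroyed in the process) directly upstream of the S. pyogenes gRNA scaffold. The nickase is expressed from the CBh arrangement, made up of a CMV enhancer, chicken β-actin promoter and hybrid CBA/MVM intron, and is terminated by the bovine growth hormone polyadenylation signal. The automated annotation splits the Cas9 coding region into overlapping N- and C-terminal hits, which together appear to represent one continuous open reading frame. A short match upstream of it is labelled as a 3xHA fragment, though the record does not otherwise describe an epitope tag. A single AAV2 ITR element lies downstream of the poly(A) signal, and one ITR alone does not make this a packageable AAV genome.

Because the D10A mutant cuts only one DNA strand, such vectors are normally used in pairs with an offset partner guide to create a double-strand break with reduced off-target activity. The "gRNA A" name suggests a companion construct, though the record does not name one. The stated purpose is targeting the 5' end of mouse Srcap, but the intended edit is not specified.
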