Features (pLannotate 1.2.2; 17 found; start..end, strand, type, name):
     16..256     +  promoter       U6 promoter: RNA polymerase III promoter for human U6 snRNA
    286..361     +  misc_RNA       gRNA scaffold: guide RNA scaffold for the Streptococcus pyogenes CRISPR/Cas9 system
    414..699     +  enhancer       CMV enhancer: human cytomegalovirus immediate early enhancer; contains an 18-bp deletion relative to the standard CMV enhancer
    701..978     +  promoter       chicken β-actin promoter: No description available
    979..1206    +  intron         hybrid intron: hybrid between chicken β-actin (CBA) and minute virus of mice (MMV) introns (Gray et al., 2011)
   1227..1254    +  CDS            3xHA (fragment): three tandem HA epitope tags
   1287..3002    +  CDS            Cas9(N): N-terminal portion of Streptococcus pyogenes Cas9 (Zetsche et al., 2015)
   2889..5387    +  CDS            Cas9(C): C-terminal portion of Streptococcus pyogenes Cas9 (Zetsche et al., 2015)
   5454..5565    +  polyA_signal   bGH poly(A) signal: bovine growth hormone polyadenylation signal
   5670..5810    +  repeat_region  AAV2 ITR: inverted terminal repeat of adeno-associated virus serotype 2 inverted
   5815..5866    -  misc_feature   bom (fragment): basis of mobility region from pBR322
   5885..6340    +  rep_origin     f1 ori (sequence partly withheld): f1 bacteriophage origin of replication; arrow indicates direction of (+) strand synthesis
   6341..6390    -  misc_feature   bom (fragment): basis of mobility region from pBR322
   6492..6527    -  CDS            rop (fragment): Rop protein, which maintains plasmids at low copy number; rop
   6622..6726    +  promoter       AmpR promoter: bla
   6727..7587    +  CDS            AmpR: β-lactamase; bla; confers resistance to ampicillin, carbenicillin, and related antibiotics
   7758..8346    +  rep_origin     ori: high-copy-number ColE1/pMB1/pBR322/pUC origin of replication
>Addgene plasmid #127904 | pX335 Mouse 5' Srcap gRNA A | addgene full sequence | sequence record 249683 | Addgene NGS Result
AAGGTCGGGCAGGAAGAGGGCCTATTTCCCATGATTCCTTCATATTTGCATATACGATACAAGGCTGTTA
GAGAGATAATTAGAATTAATTTGACTGTAAACACAAAGATATTAGTACAAAATACGTGACGTAGAAAGTA
ATAATTTCTTGGGTAGTTTGCAGTTTTAAAATTATGTTTTAAAATGGACTATCATATGCTTACCGTAACT
TGAAAGTATTTCGATTTCTTGGCTTTATATATCTTGTGGAAAGGACGAAACACCGAGTGGAGGGGCTGCT
CTGCAGTTTTAGAGCTAGAAATAGCAAGTTAAAATAAGGCTAGTCCGTTATCAACTTGAAAAAGTGGCAC
CGAGTCGGTGCTTTTTTTCTAGACGATTTTTTAGTGCGTGCGCCAATTCTGACTAGAGGTACCCGTTACA
TAACTTACGGTAAATGGCCCGCCTGGCTGACCGCCCAACGACCCCCGCCCATTGACGTCAATAGTAACGC
CAATAGGGACTTTCCATTGACGTCAATGGGTGGAGTATTTACGGTAAACTGCCCACTTGGCAGTACATCA
AGTGTATCATATGCCAAGTACGCCCCCTATTGACGTCAATGACGGTAAATGGCCCGCCTGGCATTGTGCC
CAGTACATGACCTTATGGGACTTTCCTACTTGGCAGTACATCTACGTATTAGTCATCGCTATTACCATGG
TCGAGGTGAGCCCCACGTTCTGCTTCACTCTCCCCATCTCCCCCCCCTCCCCACCCCCAATTTTGTATTT
ATTTATTTTTTAATTATTTTGTGCAGCGATGGGGGCGGGGGGGGGGGGGGGGCGCGCGCCRGGSGGGGCG
GGGCGGGGCGGGGGGCGGGGCGGGGCGAGGCGGAGAGGTGCGGCGGCAGCCAATCAGAGCGGCGCGCTCC
GAAAGTTTCCTTTTATGGCGAGGCGGCGGCGGCGGCGGCCCTATAAAAAGCGAAGCGCGCGGCGGGCGGG
AGTCGCTGCGCGCTGCCTTCGCCCCGTGCCCCGCTCCGCCGCCGCCTCGCGCCGCCCGCCCCGGCTCTGA
CTGACCGCGTTACTCCCACAGGTGAGCGGGCGGGACGGCCCTTCTCCTCCGGGCTGTAATTAGCTGAGCA
AGAGGTAAGGGTTTAAGGGATGGTTGGTTGGTGGGGTATTAATGTTTAATTACCTGGAGCACCTGCCTGA
AATCACTTTTTTTCAGGTTGGACCGGTGCCACCATGTACCCATACGATGTTCCAGATTACGCTTCGCCGA
AGAAAAAGCGCAAGGTCGAAGCGTCCGACAAGAAGTACAGCATCGGCCTGGCCATCGGCACCAACTCTGT
GGGCTGGGCCGTGATCACCGACGAGTACAAGGTGCCCAGCAAGAAATTCAAGGTGCTGGGCAACACCGAC
CGGCACAGCATCAAGAAGAACCTGATCGGAGCCCTGCTGTTCGACAGCGGCGAAACAGCCGAGGCCACCC
GGCTGAAGAGAACCGCCAGAAGAAGATACACCAGACGGAAGAACCGGATCTGCTATCTGCAAGAGATCTT
CAGCAACGAGATGGCCAAGGTGGACGACAGCTTCTTCCACAGACTGGAAGAGTCCTTCCTGGTGGAAGAG
GATAAGAAGCACGAGCGGCACCCCATCTTCGGCAACATCGTGGACGAGGTGGCCTACCACGAGAAGTACC
CCACCATCTACCACCTGAGAAAGAAACTGGTGGACAGCACCGACAAGGCCGACCTGCGGCTGATCTATCT
GGCCCTGGCCCACATGATCAAGTTCCGGGGCCACTTCCTGATCGAGGGCGACCTGAACCCCGACAACAGC
GACGTGGACAAGCTGTTCATCCAGCTGGTGCAGACCTACAACCAGCTGTTCGAGGAAAACCCCATCAACG
CCAGCGGCGTGGACGCCAAGGCCATCCTGTCTGCCAGACTGAGCAAGAGCAGACGGCTGGAAAATCTGAT
CGCCCAGCTGCCCGGCGAGAAGAAGAATGGCCTGTTCGGCAACCTGATTGCCCTGAGCCTGGGCCTGACC
CCCAACTTCAAGAGCAACTTCGACCTGGCCGAGGATGCCAAACTGCAGCTGAGCAAGGACACCTACGACG
ACGACCTGGACAACCTGCTGGCCCAGATCGGCGACCAGTACGCCGACCTGTTTCTGGCCGCCAAGAACCT
GTCCGACGCCATCCTGCTGAGCGACATCCTGAGAGTGAACACCGAGATCACCAAGGCCCCCCTGAGCGCC
TCTATGATCAAGAGATACGACGAGCACCACCAGGACCTGACCCTGCTGAAAGCTCTCGTGCGGCAGCAGC
TGCCTGAGAAGTACAAAGAGATTTTCTTCGACCAGAGCAAGAACGGCTACGCCGGCTACATTGACGGCGG
AGCCAGCCAGGAAGAGTTCTACAAGTTCATCAAGCCCATCCTGGAAAAGATGGACGGCACCGAGGAACTG
CTCGTGAAGCTGAACAGAGAGGACCTGCTGCGGAAGCAGCGGACCTTCGACAACGGCAGCATCCCCCACC
AGATCCACCTGGGAGAGCTGCACGCCATTCTGCGGCGGCAGGAAGATTTTTACCCATTCCTGAAGGACAA
CCGGGAAAAGATCGAGAAGATCCTGACCTTCCGCATCCCCTACTACGTGGGCCCTCTGGCCAGGGGAAAC
AGCAGATTCGCCTGGATGACCAGAAAGAGCGAGGAAACCATCACCCCCTGGAACTTCGAGGAAGTGGTGG
ACAAGGGCGCTTCCGCCCAGAGCTTCATCGAGCGGATGACCAACTTCGATAAGAACCTGCCCAACGAGAA
GGTGCTGCCCAAGCACAGCCTGCTGTACGAGTACTTCACCGTGTATAACGAGCTGACCAAAGTGAAATAC
GTGACCGAGGGAATGAGAAAGCCCGCCTTCCTGAGCGGCGAGCAGAAAAAGGCCATCGTGGACCTGCTGT
TCAAGACCAACCGGAAAGTGACCGTGAAGCAGCTGAAAGAGGACTACTTCAAGAAAATCGAGTGCTTCGA
CTCCGTGGAAATCTCCGGCGTGGAAGATCGGTTCAACGCCTCCCTGGGCACATACCACGATCTGCTGAAA
ATTATCAAGGACAAGGACTTCCTGGACAATGAGGAAAACGAGGACATTCTGGAAGATATCGTGCTGACCC
TGACACTGTTTGAGGACAGAGAGATGATCGAGGAACGGCTGAAAACCTATGCCCACCTGTTCGACGACAA
AGTGATGAAGCAGCTGAAGCGGCGGAGATACACCGGCTGGGGCAGGCTGAGCCGGAAGCTGATCAACGGC
ATCCGGGACAAGCAGTCCGGCAAGACAATCCTGGATTTCCTGAAGTCCGACGGCTTCGCCAACAGAAACT
TCATGCAGCTGATCCACGACGACAGCCTGACCTTTAAAGAGGACATCCAGAAAGCCCAGGTGTCCGGCCA
GGGCGATAGCCTGCACGAGCACATTGCCAATCTGGCCGGCAGCCCCGCCATTAAGAAGGGCATCCTGCAG
ACAGTGAAGGTGGTGGACGAGCTCGTGAAAGTGATGGGCCGGCACAAGCCCGAGAACATCGTGATCGAAA
TGGCCAGAGAGAACCAGACCACCCAGAAGGGACAGAAGAACAGCCGCGAGAGAATGAAGCGGATCGAAGA
GGGCATCAAAGAGCTGGGCAGCCAGATCCTGAAAGAACACCCCGTGGAAAACACCCAGCTGCAGAACGAG
AAGCTGTACCTGTACTACCTGCAGAATGGGCGGGATATGTACGTGGACCAGGAACTGGACATCAACCGGC
TGTCCGACTACGATGTGGACCATATCGTGCCTCAGAGCTTTCTGAAGGACGACTCCATCGACAACAAGGT
GCTGACCAGAAGCGACAAGAACCGGGGCAAGAGCGACAACGTGCCCTCCGAAGAGGTCGTGAAGAAGATG
AAGAACTACTGGCGGCAGCTGCTGAACGCCAAGCTGATTACCCAGAGAAAGTTCGACAATCTGACCAAGG
CCGAGAGAGGCGGCCTGAGCGAACTGGATAAGGCCGGCTTCATCAAGAGACAGCTGGTGGAAACCCGGCA
GATCACAAAGCACGTGGCACAGATCCTGGACTCCCGGATGAACACTAAGTACGACGAGAATGACAAGCTG
ATCCGGGAAGTGAAAGTGATCACCCTGAAGTCCAAGCTGGTGTCCGATTTCCGGAAGGATTTCCAGTTTT
ACAAAGTGCGCGAGATCAACAACTACCACCACGCCCACGACGCCTACCTGAACGCCGTCGTGGGAACCGC
CCTGATCAAAAAGTACCCTAAGCTGGAAAGCGAGTTCGTGTACGGCGACTACAAGGTGTACGACGTGCGG
AAGATGATCGCCAAGAGCGAGCAGGAAATCGGCAAGGCTACCGCCAAGTACTTCTTCTACAGCAACATCA
TGAACTTTTTCAAGACCGAGATTACCCTGGCCAACGGCGAGATCCGGAAGCGGCCTCTGATCGAGACAAA
CGGCGAAACCGGGGAGATCGTGTGGGATAAGGGCCGGGATTTTGCCACCGTGCGGAAAGTGCTGAGCATG
CCCCAAGTGAATATCGTGAAAAAGACCGAGGTGCAGACAGGCGGCTTCAGCAAAGAGTCTATCCTGCCCA
AGAGGAACAGCGATAAGCTGATCGCCAGAAAGAAGGACTGGGACCCTAAGAAGTACGGCGGCTTCGACAG
CCCCACCGTGGCCTATTCTGTGCTGGTGGTGGCCAAAGTGGAAAAGGGCAAGTCCAAGAAACTGAAGAGT
GTGAAAGAGCTGCTGGGGATCACCATCATGGAAAGAAGCAGCTTCGAGAAGAATCCCATCGACTTTCTGG
AAGCCAAGGGCTACAAAGAAGTGAAAAAGGACCTGATCATCAAGCTGCCTAAGTACTCCCTGTTCGAGCT
GGAAAACGGCCGGAAGAGAATGCTGGCCTCTGCCGGCGAACTGCAGAAGGGAAACGAACTGGCCCTGCCC
TCCAAATATGTGAACTTCCTGTACCTGGCCAGCCACTATGAGAAGCTGAAGGGCTCCCCCGAGGATAATG
AGCAGAAACAGCTGTTTGTGGAACAGCACAAGCACTACCTGGACGAGATCATCGAGCAGATCAGCGAGTT
CTCCAAGAGAGTGATCCTGGCCGACGCTAATCTGGACAAAGTGCTGTCCGCCTACAACAAGCACCGGGAT
AAGCCCATCAGAGAGCAGGCCGAGAATATCATCCACCTGTTTACCCTGACCAATCTGGGAGCCCCTGCCG
CCTTCAAGTACTTTGACACCACCATCGACCGGAAGAGGTACACCAGCACCAAAGAGGTGCTGGACGCCAC
CCTGATCCACCAGAGCATCACCGGCCTGTACGAGACACGGATCGACCTGTCTCAGCTGGGAGGCGACAGC
CCCAAGAAGAAGAGAAAGGTGGAGGCCAGCTAAGAATTCCTAGAGCTCGCTGATCAGCCTCGACTGTGCC
TTCTAGTTGCCAGCCATCTGTTGTTTGCCCCTCCCCCGTGCCTTCCTTGACCCTGGAAGGTGCCACTCCC
ACTGTCCTTTCCTAATAAAATGAGGAAATTGCATCGCATTGTCTGAGTAGGTGTCATTCTATTCTGGGGG
GTGGGGTGGGGCAGGACAGCAAGGGGGAGGATTGGGAAGAGAATAGCAGGCATGCTGGGGAGCGGCCGCA
GGAACCCCTAGTGATGGAGTTGGCCACTCCCTCTCTGCGCGCTCGCTCGCTCACTGAGGCCGGGCGACCA
AAGGTCGCCCGACGCCCGGGCTTTGCCCGGGCGGCCTCAGTGAGCGAGCGAGCGCGCAGCTGCCTGCAGG
GGCGCCTGATGCGGTATTTTCTCCTTACGCATCTGTGCGGTATTTCACACCGCATA
[95 nt withheld, positions 5867-5961]
T
[46 nt withheld, positions 5963-6008]
C
[141 nt withheld, positions 6010-6150]
CCTTTGACGTTGGAGTCCACGTTCTTT
[37 nt withheld, positions 6178-6214]
ACTCTATCTCGGGCTATTCTTTTGATTTATAAGGGATTTTGCCGATTTCGGTCTATTGGTTAAAAAATGA
GCTGATTTAACAAAAATTTAACGCGAATTTTAACAAAATATTAACGTTTACAATTTTATGGTGCACTCTC
AGTACAATCTGCTCTGATGCCGCATAGTTAAGCCAGCCCCGACACCCGCCAACACCCGCTGACGCGCCCT
GACGGGCTTGTCTGCTCCCGGCATCCGCTTACAGACAAGCTGTGACCGTCTCCGGGAGCTGCATGTGTCA
GAGGTTTTCACCGTCATCACCGAAACGCGCGAGACGAAAGGGCCTCGTGATACGCCTATTTTTATAGGTT
AATGTCATGATAATAATGGTTTCTTAGACGTCAGGTGGCACTTTTCGGGGAAATGTGCGCGGAACCCCTA
TTTGTTTATTTTTCTAAATACATTCAAATATGTATCCGCTCATGAGACAATAACCCTGATAAATGCTTCA
ATAATATTGAAAAAGGAAGAGTATGAGTATTCAACATTTCCGTGTCGCCCTTATTCCCTTTTTTGCGGCA
TTTTGCCTTCCTGTTTTTGCTCACCCAGAAACGCTGGTGAAAGTAAAAGATGCTGAAGATCAGTTGGGTG
CACGAGTGGGTTACATCGAACTGGATCTCAACAGCGGTAAGATCCTTGAGAGTTTTCGCCCCGAAGAACG
TTTTCCAATGATGAGCACTTTTAAAGTTCTGCTATGTGGCGCGGTATTATCCCGTATTGACGCCGGGCAA
GAGCAACTCGGTCGCCGCATACACTATTCTCAGAATGACTTGGTTGAGTACTCACCAGTCACAGAAAAGC
ATCTTACGGATGGCATGACAGTAAGAGAATTATGCAGTGCTGCCATAACCATGAGTGATAACACTGCGGC
CAACTTACTTCTGACAACGATCGGAGGACCGAAGGAGCTAACCGCTTTTTTGCACAACATGGGGGATCAT
GTAACTCGCCTTGATCGTTGGGAACCGGAGCTGAATGAAGCCATACCAAACGACGAGCGTGACACCACGA
TGCCTGTAGCAATGGCAACAACGTTGCGCAAACTATTAACTGGCGAACTACTTACTCTAGCTTCCCGGCA
ACAATTAATAGACTGGATGGAGGCGGATAAAGTTGCAGGACCACTTCTGCGCTCGGCCCTTCCGGCTGGC
TGGTTTATTGCTGATAAATCTGGAGCCGGTGAGCGTGGAAGCCGCGGTATCATTGCAGCACTGGGGCCAG
ATGGTAAGCCCTCCCGTATCGTAGTTATCTACACGACGGGGAGTCAGGCAACTATGGATGAACGAAATAG
ACAGATCGCTGAGATAGGTGCCTCACTGATTAAGCATTGGTAACTGTCAGACCAAGTTTACTCATATATA
CTTTAGATTGATTTAAAACTTCATTTTTAATTTAAAAGGATCTAGGTGAAGATCCTTTTTGATAATCTCA
TGACCAAAATCCCTTAACGTGAGTTTTCGTTCCACTGAGCGTCAGACCCCGTAGAAAAGATCAAAGGATC
TTCTTGAGATCCTTTTTTTCTGCGCGTAATCTGCTGCTTGCAAACAAAAAAACCACCGCTACCAGCGGTG
GTTTGTTTGCCGGATCAAGAGCTACCAACTCTTTTTCCGAAGGTAACTGGCTTCAGCAGAGCGCAGATAC
CAAATACTGTTCTTCTAGTGTAGCCGTAGTTAGGCCACCACTTCAAGAACTCTGTAGCACCGCCTACATA
CCTCGCTCTGCTAATCCTGTTACCAGTGGCTGCTGCCAGTGGCGATAAGTCGTGTCTTACCGGGTTGGAC
TCAAGACGATAGTTACCGGATAAGGCGCAGCGGTCGGGCTGAACGGGGGGTTCGTGCACACAGCCCAGCT
TGGAGCGAACGACCTACACCGAACTGAGATACCTACAGCGTGAGCTATGAGAAAGCGCCACGCTTCCCGA
AGGGAGAAAGGCGGACAGGTATCCGGTAAGCGGCAGGGTCGGAACAGGAGAGCGCACGAGGGAGCTTCCA
GGGGGAAACGCCTGGTATCTTTATAGTCCTGTCGGGTTTCGCCACCTCTGACTTGAGCGTCGATTTTTGT
GATGCTCGTCAGGGGGGCGGAGCCTATGGAAAAACGCCAGCAACGCGGCCTTTTTACGGTTCCTGGCCTT
TTGCTGGCCTTTTGCTCACATGT
